>Addgene plasmid #90574 | CCNA2 B1.1 gRNA | addgene full sequence | sequence record 182700 | Addgene NGS Result
GCAGCCGAACGACCGAGCGCAGCGAGTCAGTGAGCGAGGAAGCGGAAGAGCGCCCAATACGCAAACCGCC
TCTCCCCGCGCGTTGGCCGATTCATTAATGCAGCTGGCACGACAGGTTTCCCGACTGGAAAGCGGGCAGT
GAGCGCAACGCAATTAATGTGAGTTAGCTCACTCATTAGGCACCCCAGGCTTTACACTTTATGCTTCCGG
CTCGTATGTTGTGTGGAATTGTGAGCGGATAACAATTTCACACAGGAAACAGCTATGACCATGATTACGC
CAAGCGCGCAATTAACCCTCACTAAAGGGAACAAAAGCTGGAGCTGCAAGCTTAATGTAGTCTTATGCAA
TACTCTTGTAGTCTTGCAACATGGTAACGATGAGTTAGCAACATGCCTTACAAGGAGAGAAAAAGCACCG
TGCATGCCGATTGGTGGAAGTAAGGTGGTACGATCGTGCCTTATTAGGAAGGCAACAGACGGGTCTGACA
TGGATTGGACGAACCACTGAATTGCCGCATTGCAGAGATATTGTATTTAAGTGCCTAGCTCGATACATAA
ACGGGTCTCTCTGGTTAGACCAGATCTGAGCCTGGGAGCTCTCTGGCTAACTAGGGAACCCACTGCTTAA
GCCTCAATAAAGCTTGCCTTGAGTGCTTCAAGTAGTGTGTGCCCGTCTGTTGTGTGACTCTGGTAACTAG
AGATCCCTCAGACCCTTTTAGTCAGTGTGGAAAATCTCTAGCAGTGGCGCCCGAACAGGGACTTGAAAGC
GAAAGGGAAACCAGAGGAGCTCTCTCGACGCAGGACTCGGCTTGCTGAAGCGCGCACGGCAAGAGGCGAG
GGGCGGCGACTGGTGAGTACGCCAAAAATTTTGACTAGCGGAGGCTAGAAGGAGAGAGATGGGTGCGAGA
GCGTCAGTATTAAGCGGGGGAGAATTAGATCGCGATGGGAAAAAATTCGGTTAAGGCCAGGGGGAAAGAA
AAAATATAAATTAAAACATATAGTATGGGCAAGCAGGGAGCTAGAACGATTCGCAGTTAATCCTGGCCTG
TTAGAAACATCAGAAGGCTGTAGACAAATACTGGGACAGCTACAACCATCCCTTCAGACAGGATCAGAAG
AACTTAGATCATTATATAATACAGTAGCAACCCTCTATTGTGTGCATCAAAGGATAGAGATAAAAGACAC
CAAGGAAGCTTTAGACAAGATAGAGGAAGAGCAAAACAAAAGTAAGACCACCGCACAGCAAGCGGCCGCT
GATCTTCAGACCTGGAGGAGGAGATATGAGGGACAATTGGAGAAGTGAATTATATAAATATAAAGTAGTA
AAAATTGAACCATTAGGAGTAGCACCCACCAAGGCAAAGAGAAGAGTGGTGCAGAGAGAAAAAAGAGCAG
TGGGAATAGGAGCTTTGTTCCTTGGGTTCTTGGGAGCAGCAGGAAGCACTATGGGCGCAGCGTCAATGAC
GCTGACGGTACAGGCCAGACAATTATTGTCTGGTATAGTGCAGCAGCAGAACAATTTGCTGAGGGCTATT
GAGGCGCAACAGCATCTGTTGCAACTCACAGTCTGGGGCATCAAGCAGCTCCAGGCAAGAATCCTGGCTG
TGGAAAGATACCTAAAGGATCAACAGCTCCTGGGGATTTGGGGTTGCTCTGGAAAACTCATTTGCACCAC
TGCTGTGCCTTGGAATGCTAGTTGGAGTAATAAATCTCTGGAACAGATTTGGAATCACACGACCTGGATG
GAGTGGGACAGAGAAATTAACAATTACACAAGCTTAATACACTCCTTAATTGAAGAATCGCAAAACCAGC
AAGAAAAGAATGAACAAGAATTATTGGAATTAGATAAATGGGCAAGTTTGTGGAATTGGTTTAACATAAC
AAATTGGCTGTGGTATATAAAATTATTCATAATGATAGTAGGAGGCTTGGTAGGTTTAAGAATAGTTTTT
GCTGTACTTTCTATAGTGAATAGAGTTAGGCAGGGATATTCACCATTATCGTTTCAGACCCACCTCCCAA
CCCCGAGGGGACCCAGAGAGGGCCTATTTCCCATGATTCCTTCATATTTGCATATACGATACAAGGCTGT
TAGAGAGATAATTAGAATTAATTTGACTGTAAACACAAAGATATTAGTACAAAATACGTGACGTAGAAAG
TAATAATTTCTTGGGTAGTTTGCAGTTTTAAAATTATGTTTTAAAATGGACTATCATATGCTTACCGTAA
CTTGAAAGTATTTCGATTTCTTGGCTTTATATATCTTGTGGAAAGGACGAAACACCGCCGTCCAACAACC
GCGGACCGTTTAAGAGCTATGCTGGAAACAGCATAGCAAGTTTAAATAAGGCTAGTCCGTTATCAACTTG
AAAAAGTGGCACCGAGTCGGTGCTTTTTTTGAATTCTAGATCTTGAGACAAATGGCAGTATTCATCCACA
ATTTTAAAAGAAAAGGGGGGATTGGGGGGTACAGTGCAGGGGAAAGAATAGTAGACATAATAGCAACAGA
CATACAAACTAAAGAATTACAAAAACAAATTACAAAAATTCAAAATTTTCGGGTTTATTACAGGGACAGC
AGAGATCCACTTTGGCGCCGGCTCGAGTGGCTCCGGTGCCCGTCAGTGGGCAGAGCGCACATCGCCCACA
GTCCCCGAGAAGTTGGGGGGAGGGGTCGGCAATTGAACCGGTGCCTAGAGAAGGTGGCGCGGGGTAAACT
GGGAAAGTGATGTCGTGTACTGGCTCCGCCTTTTTCCCGAGGGTGGGGGAGAACCGTATATAAGTGCAGT
AGTCGCCGTGAACGTTCTTTTTCGCAACGGGTTTGCCGCCAGAACACAGGTGTCGTGACGCGGGATCCGC
CACCATGACCGAGTACAAGCCCACGGTGCGCCTCGCCACCCGCGACGACGTCCCCAGGGCCGTACGCACC
CTCGCCGCCGCGTTCGCCGACTACCCCGCCACGCGCCACACCGTCGATCCGGACCGCCACATCGAGCGGG
TCACCGAGCTGCAAGAACTCTTCCTCACGCGCGTCGGGCTCGACATCGGCAAGGTGTGGGTCGCGGACGA
CGGCGCCGCGGTGGCGGTCTGGACCACGCCGGAGAGCGTCGAAGCGGGGGCGGTGTTCGCCGAGATCGGC
CCGCGCATGGCCGAGTTGAGCGGTTCCCGGCTGGCCGCGCAGCAACAGATGGAAGGCCTCCTGGCGCCGC
ACCGGCCCAAGGAGCCCGCGTGGTTCCTGGCCACCGTCGGAGTCTCGCCCGACCACCAGGGCAAGGGTCT
GGGCAGCGCCGTCGTGCTCCCCGGAGTGGAGGCGGCCGAGCGCGCCGGGGTGCCCGCCTTCCTGGAGACC
TCCGCGCCCCGCAACCTCCCCTTCTACGAGCGGCTCGGCTTCACCGTCACCGCCGACGTCGAGGTGCCCG
AAGGACCGCGCACCTGGTGCATGACCCGCAAGCCCGGTGCCTGAACGCGTTAAGTCGACAATCAACCTCT
GGATTACAAAATTTGTGAAAGATTGACTGGTATTCTTAACTATGTTGCTCCTTTTACGCTATGTGGATAC
GCTGCTTTAATGCCTTTGTATCATGCTATTGCTTCCCGTATGGCTTTCATTTTCTCCTCCTTGTATAAAT
CCTGGTTGCTGTCTCTTTATGAGGAGTTGTGGCCCGTTGTCAGGCAACGTGGCGTGGTGTGCACTGTGTT
TGCTGACGCAACCCCCACTGGTTGGGGCATTGCCACCACCTGTCAGCTCCTTTCCGGGACTTTCGCTTTC
CCCCTCCCTATTGCCACGGCGGAACTCATCGCCGCCTGCCTTGCCCGCTGCTGGACAGGGGCTCGGCTGT
TGGGCACTGACAATTCCGTGGTGTTGTCGGGGAAATCATCGTCCTTTCCTTGGCTGCTCGCCTGTGTTGC
CACCTGGATTCTGCGCGGGACGTCCTTCTGCTACGTCCCTTCGGCCCTCAATCCAGCGGACCTTCCTTCC
CGCGGCCTGCTGCCGGCTCTGCGGCCTCTTCCGCGTCTTCGCCTTCGCCCTCAGACGAGTCGGATCTCCC
TTTGGGCCGCCTCCCCGCGTCGACTTTAAGACCAATGACTTACAAGGCAGCTGTAGATCTTAGCCACTTT
TTAAAAGAAAAGGGGGGACTGGAAGGGCTAATTCACTCCCAACGAAGACAAGATCTGCTTTTTGCTTGTA
CTGGGTCTCTCTGGTTAGACCAGATCTGAGCCTGGGAGCTCTCTGGCTAACTAGGGAACCCACTGCTTAA
GCCTCAATAAAGCTTGCCTTGAGTGCTTCAAGTAGTGTGTGCCCGTCTGTTGTGTGACTCTGGTAACTAG
AGATCCCTCAGACCCTTTTAGTCAGTGTGGAAAATCTCTAGCAGTACGTATAGTAGTTCATGTCATCTTA
TTATTCAGTATTTATAACTTGCAAAGAAATGAATATCAGAGAGTGAGAGGAACTTGTTTATTGCAGCTTA
TAATGGTTACAAATAAAGCAATAGCATCACAAATTTCACAAATAAAGCATTTTTTTCACTGCATTCTAGT
TGTGGTTTGTCCAAACTCATCAATGTATCTTATCATGTCTGGCTCTAGCTATCCCGCCCCTAACTCCGCC
CATCCCGCCCCTAACTCCGCCCAGTTCCGCCCATTCTCCGCCCCATGGCTGACTAATTTTTTTTATTTAT
GCAGAGGCCGAGGCCGCCTCGGCCTCTGAGCTATTCCAGAAGTAGTGAGGAGGCTTTTTTGGAGGCCTAG
GGACGTACCCAATTCGCCCTATAGTGAGTCGTATTACGCGCGCTCACTGGCCGTCGTTTTACAACGTCGT
GACTGGGAAAACCCTGGCGTTACCCAACTTAATCGCCTTGCAGCACATCCCCCTTTCGCCAGCTGGCGTA
ATAGCGAAGAGGCCCGCACCGATCGCCCTTCCCAACAGTTGCGCAGCCTGAATGGCGAATGGG
[124 nt withheld, positions 4964-5087]
C
[91 nt withheld, positions 5089-5179]
A
[49 nt withheld, positions 5181-5229]
CCTTTGACGTTGGAGTCCACGTTCTTT
[37 nt withheld, positions 5257-5293]
ACCCTATCTCGGTCTATTCTTTTGATTTATAAGGGATTTTGCCGATTTCGGCCTATTGGTTAAAAAATGA
GCTGATTTAACAAAAATTTAACGCGAATTTTAACAAAATATTAACGCTTACAATTTAGGTGGCACTTTTC
GGGGAAATGTGCGCGGAACCCCTATTTGTTTATTTTTCTAAATACATTCAAATATGTATCCGCTCATGAG
ACAATAACCCTGATAAATGCTTCAATAATATTGAAAAAGGAAGAGTATGAGTATTCAACATTTCCGTGTC
GCCCTTATTCCCTTTTTTGCGGCATTTTGCCTTCCTGTTTTTGCTCACCCAGAAACGCTGGTGAAAGTAA
AAGATGCTGAAGATCAGTTGGGTGCACGAGTGGGTTACATCGAACTGGATCTCAACAGCGGTAAGATCCT
TGAGAGTTTTCGCCCCGAAGAACGTTTTCCAATGATGAGCACTTTTAAAGTTCTGCTATGTGGCGCGGTA
TTATCCCGTATTGACGCCGGGCAAGAGCAACTCGGTCGCCGCATACACTATTCTCAGAATGACTTGGTTG
AGTACTCACCAGTCACAGAAAAGCATCTTACGGATGGCATGACAGTAAGAGAATTATGCAGTGCTGCCAT
AACCATGAGTGATAACACTGCGGCCAACTTACTTCTGACAACGATCGGAGGACCGAAGGAGCTAACCGCT
TTTTTGCACAACATGGGGGATCATGTAACTCGCCTTGATCGTTGGGAACCGGAGCTGAATGAAGCCATAC
CAAACGACGAGCGTGACACCACGATGCCTGTAGCAATGGCAACAACGTTGCGCAAACTATTAACTGGCGA
ACTACTTACTCTAGCTTCCCGGCAACAATTAATAGACTGGATGGAGGCGGATAAAGTTGCAGGACCACTT
CTGCGCTCGGCCCTTCCGGCTGGCTGGTTTATTGCTGATAAATCTGGAGCCGGTGAGCGTGGGTCTCGCG
GTATCATTGCAGCACTGGGGCCAGATGGTAAGCCCTCCCGTATCGTAGTTATCTACACGACGGGGAGTCA
GGCAACTATGGATGAACGAAATAGACAGATCGCTGAGATAGGTGCCTCACTGATTAAGCATTGGTAACTG
TCAGACCAAGTTTACTCATATATACTTTAGATTGATTTAAAACTTCATTTTTAATTTAAAAGGATCTAGG
TGAAGATCCTTTTTGATAATCTCATGACCAAAATCCCTTAACGTGAGTTTTCGTTCCACTGAGCGTCAGA
CCCCGTAGAAAAGATCAAAGGATCTTCTTGAGATCCTTTTTTTCTGCGCGTAATCTGCTGCTTGCAAACA
AAAAAACCACCGCTACCAGCGGTGGTTTGTTTGCCGGATCAAGAGCTACCAACTCTTTTTCCGAAGGTAA
CTGGCTTCAGCAGAGCGCAGATACCAAATACTGTTCTTCTAGTGTAGCCGTAGTTAGGCCACCACTTCAA
GAACTCTGTAGCACCGCCTACATACCTCGCTCTGCTAATCCTGTTACCAGTGGCTGCTGCCAGTGGCGAT
AAGTCGTGTCTTACCGGGTTGGACTCAAGACGATAGTTACCGGATAAGGCGCAGCGGTCGGGCTGAACGG
GGGGTTCGTGCACACAGCCCAGCTTGGAGCGAACGACCTACACCGAACTGAGATACCTACAGCGTGAGCT
ATGAGAAAGCGCCACGCTTCCCGAAGGGAGAAAGGCGGACAGGTATCCGGTAAGCGGCAGGGTCGGAACA
GGAGAGCGCACGAGGGAGCTTCCAGGGGGAAACGCCTGGTATCTTTATAGTCCTGTCGGGTTTCGCCACC
TCTGACTTGAGCGTCGATTTTTGTGATGCTCGTCAGGGGGGCGGAGCCTATGGAAAAACGCCAGCAACGC
GGCCTTTTTACGGTTCCTGGCCTTTTGCTGGCCTTTTGCTCACATGTTCTTTCCTGCGTTATCCCCTGAT
TCTGTGGATAACCGTATTACCGCCTTTGAGTGAGCTGATACCGCTCGCC
Features (pLannotate 1.2.2; 28 found; start..end, strand, type, name):
      1..48      +  rep_origin     RSF ori (fragment): Plasmids containing the RSF 1030 origin of replication can be propagated in E. coli cells that contain additional plasmids with compatible origins.
     50..142     +  CDS            lacI (fragment): lac repressor; lacI; The lac repressor binds to the lac operator to inhibit transcription in E. coli. This inhibition can be relieved by adding lactose or isopropyl-β-D-thiogalactopyranoside (IPTG).
    155..176     +  protein_bind   CAP binding site: CAP binding activates transcription in the presence of cAMP. E. coli catabolite activator protein
    191..221     +  promoter       lac promoter: promoter for the E. coli lac operon
    229..245     +  protein_bind   lac operator: The lac repressor binds to the lac operator to inhibit transcription in E. coli. This inhibition can be relieved by adding lactose or isopropyl-β-D-thiogalactopyranoside (IPTG). lac repressor encoded by lacI
    290..308     +  promoter       T3 promoter: promoter for bacteriophage T3 RNA polymerase
    336..562     +  promoter       RSV promoter: Rous sarcoma virus enhancer/promoter
    563..743     +  LTR            5' LTR (truncated): truncated 5' long terminal repeat (LTR) from HIV-1
    790..915     +  misc_feature   HIV-1 Ψ: packaging signal of human immunodeficiency virus type 1
    899..1262    +  CDS            HIV-1 gag (fragment): gag protein from human immunodeficiency virus 1; gag
   1408..1641    +  misc_feature   RRE: The Rev response element (RRE) of HIV-1 allows for Rev-dependent mRNA export from the nucleus to the cytoplasm.
   2018..2044    +  CDS            Rev (fragment): human immunodeficiency virus 1 (HIV-1) Rev protein; rev; enhances nuclear export of unspliced and incompletely spliced viral mRNAs
   2048..2288    +  promoter       U6 promoter: RNA polymerase III promoter for human U6 snRNA
   2336..2403    +  misc_RNA       tracrRNA (fragment): trans-activating CRISPR RNA for the Streptococcus pyogenes CRISPR/Cas9 system
   2452..2569    +  misc_feature   cPPT/CTS: central polypurine tract and central termination sequence of HIV-1
   2638..2849    +  promoter       EF-1α core promoter: core promoter for human elongation factor EF-1α
   2875..3474    +  CDS            PuroR (fragment): puromycin N-acetyltransferase; pac from Streptomyces; confers resistance to puromycin
   3490..4078    +  misc_feature   WPRE: woodchuck hepatitis virus posttranscriptional regulatory element
   4129..4148    +  misc_feature   cPPT/CTS (fragment): central polypurine tract and central termination sequence of HIV-1
   4150..4383    +  LTR            3' LTR (ΔU3): self-inactivating 3' long terminal repeat (LTR) from HIV-1
   4461..4582    +  polyA_signal   SV40 poly(A) signal: SV40 polyadenylation signal
   4622..4757    +  rep_origin     SV40 ori: SV40 origin of replication
   4778..4796    -  promoter       T7 promoter: promoter for bacteriophage T7 RNA polymerase
   4804..4959    +  CDS            lacZα (fragment): LacZα fragment of β-galactosidase; lacZ fragment
   4964..5392    +  rep_origin     f1 ori (sequence partly withheld): f1 bacteriophage origin of replication; arrow indicates direction of (+) strand synthesis
   5445..5549    +  promoter       AmpR promoter: bla
   5550..6410    +  CDS            AmpR: β-lactamase; bla; confers resistance to ampicillin, carbenicillin, and related antibiotics
   6581..7169    +  rep_origin     ori: high-copy-number ColE1/pMB1/pBR322/pUC origin of replication
