[The description below was written by a language model from this plasmid's Addgene catalogue record and pLannotate feature annotations shown in this document.]
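Description:
CCNA2 B1.1 gRNA is a third-generation lentiviral CRISPR guide plasmid built on the pLenti-sgRNA backbone, carrying a single guide RNA against human CCNA2 (cyclin A2). It is propagated in E. coli through a high-copy ColE1/pUC-type origin with ampicillin resistance (AmpR/bla). An f1 origin and remnants of a lac/lacZα cloning region are also annotated in the bacterial backbone. The sequenced record is 7,302 nt, shorter than the 9,151 bp listed for the empty backbone. This would fit loss of a stuffer fragment when the guide was inserted, although the record does not say so.

The guide oligonucleotide was cloned into BsmBI sites, which were destroyed in the process. It sits downstream of the human U6 RNA polymerase III promoter and directly upstream of the S. pyogenes sgRNA scaffold (annotated as a tracrRNA fragment), so the transcript is a complete sgRNA. No Cas9 is encoded, so the nuclease must be supplied separately in the target cells. A second cassette uses the EF-1α core promoter to drive puromycin N-acetyltransferase for selection of transduced mammalian cells, followed by a WPRE to enhance expression.

These cassettes are flanked by the viral elements needed for packaging and integration. An RSV promoter is fused to a truncated HIV-1 5' LTR, giving Tat-independent genomic RNA production. The Ψ packaging signal with a partial gag sequence, the RRE and a cPPT/CTS follow, and a self-inactivating ΔU3 3' LTR closes the unit, with an SV40 poly(A) signal and SV40 origin beyond it. The plasmid belongs to a series used to generate Cas9-mediated knockouts of cell-cycle genes in human cell lines.
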