Addgene plasmid #90574: CCNA2 B1.1 gRNA
Purpose: 3rd generation lentiviral gRNA plasmid targeting human CCNA2
Depositing lab: Iain Cheeseman. Depositing organization: Whitehead Institute for Biomedical Research. Publication: Large-Scale Analysis of CRISPR/Cas9 Cell-Cycle Knockouts Reveals the Diversity of p53-Dependent Responses to Cell-Cycle Defects. McKinley KL, Cheeseman IM. Dev Cell. 2017 Feb 27;40(4):405-420.e2. doi: 10.1016/j.devcel.2017.01.012. Epub 2017 Feb 16. PubMed 28216383.
Backbone
  Vector backbone: pLenti-sgRNA
  Backbone manufacturer: Eric Lander & David Sabatini labs (Addgene plasmid #71409)
  Backbone size w/o insert (bp): 9151
  Vector type: Lentiviral, CRISPR
  Selectable markers: Puromycin
Growth in bacteria
  Bacterial resistance: Ampicillin, 100 μg/mL
  Growth temperature: 37°C
  Growth strain: NEB Stable
  Copy number: Unknown
Gene/Insert
  Gene/Insert name: CCNA2 (Guide Designation B1.1) (alt name: pKMKO series)
  gRNA/shRNA sequence: CACCgCCGTCCAACAACCGCGGACC
  Species: H. sapiens (human)
  Promoter: U6
  Cloning method: Restriction Enzyme; 5′ cloning site BsmBI (destroyed during cloning); 3′ cloning site BsmBI (destroyed during cloning)
  Sequencing primers: 5′ hU6-F (5'-GAGGGCCTATTTCCCATGATT-3'); 3′ EF1a-R (5'-CACGGCGACTACTGCACTTA-3')
Terms and licenses: Academic/Nonprofit Terms; Industry Terms: Not Available to Industry
Depositor comments: Please note that gRNA target sequence listed is not strictly the 20nt spacer sequence, but also contains the 5' BsmBI overhang. For more information about knockout human cell lines generated using this plasmid, please see http://cellcycleknockouts.wi.mit.edu/ .
How to cite: CCNA2 B1.1 gRNA was a gift from Iain Cheeseman (Addgene plasmid # 90574 ; http://n2t.net/addgene:90574 ; RRID:Addgene_90574)
